>Addgene plasmid #204849 | p2T-CMV-miniSdd3-BE4max-BlastR | addgene full sequence | sequence record 404872 | Addgene NGS Result
GTGATGCGGTTTTGGCAGTACATCAATGGGCGTGGATAGCGGTTTGACTCACGGGGATTTCCAAGTCTCC
ACCCCATTGACGTCAATGGGAGTTTGTTTTGGCACCAAAATCAACGGGACTTTCCAAAATGTCGTAACAA
CTCCGCCCCATTGACGCAAATGGGCGGTAGGCGTGTACGGTGGGAGGTCTATATAAGCAGAGCTGGTTTA
GTGAACCGTCAGATCCGCTAGAGATCCGCGGCCGCTAATACGACTCACTATAGGGAGAGCCGCCACCATG
AAACGGACAGCCGACGGAAGCGAGTTCGAGTCACCAAAGAAGAAGCGGAAAGTCCCTAGAAGATTTAACC
CAGCCTGCTGGCAGGGCCTGAAGCCATATGACCAAGCAGGCACAGCTGAGGGCAACCTCTTCATCGCCCC
TGGGAAGCGCTGGAATACCCGGCCCATGCAGGCCAGCAAACTGGAGGTGGGACCCCAGAGTGACCTGCAC
CCACAGTGGAGAAGCAGGAAGGCTCCCTGGCACATCGAAGGAAAAATCGCTGCCTACATGAGGCAGAAGG
GCTTCACAGATGGCTGTGTGTATCTGAACGCCAGACCCTGCTCTGGCCCTGATGGCTGCGCAAGAAACCT
GCCTGACCTCCTGCCTGTGGGTAGCACTCTCCATGTCCACGCCAGGTACATCGACAGAACAGGAGAGACA
AGATTCTACTACCGTGAATACCGTGGGACCGGAAAGGCCTTGACCTCCGGAGGATCTAGCGGAGGCTCCT
CTGGCTCTGAGACACCTGGCACAAGCGAGAGCGCAACACCTGAAAGCAGCGGGGGCAGCAGCGGGGGGTC
AGACAAGAAGTACAGCATCGGCCTGGCCATCGGCACCAACTCTGTGGGCTGGGCCGTGATCACCGACGAG
TACAAGGTGCCCAGCAAGAAATTCAAGGTGCTGGGCAACACCGACCGGCACAGCATCAAGAAGAACCTGA
TCGGAGCCCTGCTGTTCGACAGCGGCGAAACAGCCGAGGCCACCCGGCTGAAGAGAACCGCCAGAAGAAG
ATACACCAGACGGAAGAACCGGATCTGCTATCTGCAAGAGATCTTCAGCAACGAGATGGCCAAGGTGGAC
GACAGCTTCTTCCACAGACTGGAAGAGTCCTTCCTGGTGGAAGAGGATAAGAAGCACGAGCGGCACCCCA
TCTTCGGCAACATCGTGGACGAGGTGGCCTACCACGAGAAGTACCCCACCATCTACCACCTGAGAAAGAA
ACTGGTGGACAGCACCGACAAGGCCGACCTGCGGCTGATCTATCTGGCCCTGGCCCACATGATCAAGTTC
CGGGGCCACTTCCTGATCGAGGGCGACCTGAACCCCGACAACAGCGACGTGGACAAGCTGTTCATCCAGC
TGGTGCAGACCTACAACCAGCTGTTCGAGGAAAACCCCATCAACGCCAGCGGCGTGGACGCCAAGGCCAT
CCTGTCTGCCAGACTGAGCAAGAGCAGACGGCTGGAAAATCTGATCGCCCAGCTGCCCGGCGAGAAGAAG
AATGGCCTGTTCGGAAACCTGATTGCCCTGAGCCTGGGCCTGACCCCCAACTTCAAGAGCAACTTCGACC
TGGCCGAGGATGCCAAACTGCAGCTGAGCAAGGACACCTACGACGACGACCTGGACAACCTGCTGGCCCA
GATCGGCGACCAGTACGCCGACCTGTTTCTGGCCGCCAAGAACCTGTCCGACGCCATCCTGCTGAGCGAC
ATCCTGAGAGTGAACACCGAGATCACCAAGGCCCCCCTGAGCGCCTCTATGATCAAGAGATACGACGAGC
ACCACCAGGACCTGACCCTGCTGAAAGCTCTCGTGCGGCAGCAGCTGCCTGAGAAGTACAAAGAGATTTT
CTTCGACCAGAGCAAGAACGGCTACGCCGGCTACATTGACGGCGGAGCCAGCCAGGAAGAGTTCTACAAG
TTCATCAAGCCCATCCTGGAAAAGATGGACGGCACCGAGGAACTGCTCGTGAAGCTGAACAGAGAGGACC
TGCTGCGGAAGCAGCGGACCTTCGACAACGGCAGCATCCCCCACCAGATCCACCTGGGAGAGCTGCACGC
CATTCTGCGGCGGCAGGAAGATTTTTACCCATTCCTGAAGGACAACCGGGAAAAGATCGAGAAGATCCTG
ACCTTCCGCATCCCCTACTACGTGGGCCCTCTGGCCAGGGGAAACAGCAGATTCGCCTGGATGACCAGAA
AGAGCGAGGAAACCATCACCCCCTGGAACTTCGAGGAAGTGGTGGACAAGGGCGCTTCCGCCCAGAGCTT
CATCGAGCGGATGACCAACTTCGATAAGAACCTGCCCAACGAGAAGGTGCTGCCCAAGCACAGCCTGCTG
TACGAGTACTTCACCGTGTATAACGAGCTGACCAAAGTGAAATACGTGACCGAGGGAATGAGAAAGCCCG
CCTTCCTGAGCGGCGAGCAGAAAAAGGCCATCGTGGACCTGCTGTTCAAGACCAACCGGAAAGTGACCGT
GAAGCAGCTGAAAGAGGACTACTTCAAGAAAATCGAGTGCTTCGACTCCGTGGAAATCTCCGGCGTGGAA
GATCGGTTCAACGCCTCCCTGGGCACATACCACGATCTGCTGAAAATTATCAAGGACAAGGACTTCCTGG
ACAATGAGGAAAACGAGGACATTCTGGAAGATATCGTGCTGACCCTGACACTGTTTGAGGACAGAGAGAT
GATCGAGGAACGGCTGAAAACCTATGCCCACCTGTTCGACGACAAAGTGATGAAGCAGCTGAAGCGGCGG
AGATACACCGGCTGGGGCAGGCTGAGCCGGAAGCTGATCAACGGCATCCGGGACAAGCAGTCCGGCAAGA
CAATCCTGGATTTCCTGAAGTCCGACGGCTTCGCCAACAGAAACTTCATGCAGCTGATCCACGACGACAG
CCTGACCTTTAAAGAGGACATCCAGAAAGCCCAGGTGTCCGGCCAGGGCGATAGCCTGCACGAGCACATT
GCCAATCTGGCCGGCAGCCCCGCCATTAAGAAGGGCATCCTGCAGACAGTGAAGGTGGTGGACGAGCTCG
TGAAAGTGATGGGCCGGCACAAGCCCGAGAACATCGTGATCGAAATGGCCAGAGAGAACCAGACCACCCA
GAAGGGACAGAAGAACAGCCGCGAGAGAATGAAGCGGATCGAAGAGGGCATCAAAGAGCTGGGCAGCCAG
ATCCTGAAAGAACACCCCGTGGAAAACACCCAGCTGCAGAACGAGAAGCTGTACCTGTACTACCTGCAGA
ATGGGCGGGATATGTACGTGGACCAGGAACTGGACATCAACCGGCTGTCCGACTACGATGTGGACCATAT
CGTGCCTCAGAGCTTTCTGAAGGACGACTCCATCGACAACAAGGTGCTGACCAGAAGCGACAAGAACCGG
GGCAAGAGCGACAACGTGCCCTCCGAAGAGGTCGTGAAGAAGATGAAGAACTACTGGCGGCAGCTGCTGA
ACGCCAAGCTGATTACCCAGAGAAAGTTCGACAATCTGACCAAGGCCGAGAGAGGCGGCCTGAGCGAACT
GGATAAGGCCGGCTTCATCAAGAGACAGCTGGTGGAAACCCGGCAGATCACAAAGCACGTGGCACAGATC
CTGGACTCCCGGATGAACACTAAGTACGACGAGAATGACAAGCTGATCCGGGAAGTGAAAGTGATCACCC
TGAAGTCCAAGCTGGTGTCCGATTTCCGGAAGGATTTCCAGTTTTACAAAGTGCGCGAGATCAACAACTA
CCACCACGCCCACGACGCCTACCTGAACGCCGTCGTGGGAACCGCCCTGATCAAAAAGTACCCTAAGCTG
GAAAGCGAGTTCGTGTACGGCGACTACAAGGTGTACGACGTGCGGAAGATGATCGCCAAGAGCGAGCAGG
AAATCGGCAAGGCTACCGCCAAGTACTTCTTCTACAGCAACATCATGAACTTTTTCAAGACCGAGATTAC
CCTGGCCAACGGCGAGATCCGGAAGCGGCCTCTGATCGAGACAAACGGCGAAACCGGGGAGATCGTGTGG
GATAAGGGCCGGGATTTTGCCACCGTGCGGAAAGTGCTGAGCATGCCCCAAGTGAATATCGTGAAAAAGA
CCGAGGTGCAGACAGGCGGCTTCAGCAAAGAGTCTATCCTGCCCAAGAGGAACAGCGATAAGCTGATCGC
CAGAAAGAAGGACTGGGACCCTAAGAAGTACGGCGGCTTCGACAGCCCCACCGTGGCCTATTCTGTGCTG
GTGGTGGCCAAAGTGGAAAAGGGCAAGTCCAAGAAACTGAAGAGTGTGAAAGAGCTGCTGGGGATCACCA
TCATGGAAAGAAGCAGCTTCGAGAAGAATCCCATCGACTTTCTGGAAGCCAAGGGCTACAAAGAAGTGAA
AAAGGACCTGATCATCAAGCTGCCTAAGTACTCCCTGTTCGAGCTGGAAAACGGCCGGAAGAGAATGCTG
GCCTCTGCCGGCGAACTGCAGAAGGGAAACGAACTGGCCCTGCCCTCCAAATATGTGAACTTCCTGTACC
TGGCCAGCCACTATGAGAAGCTGAAGGGCTCCCCCGAGGATAATGAGCAGAAACAGCTGTTTGTGGAACA
GCACAAGCACTACCTGGACGAGATCATCGAGCAGATCAGCGAGTTCTCCAAGAGAGTGATCCTGGCCGAC
GCTAATCTGGACAAAGTGCTGTCCGCCTACAACAAGCACCGGGATAAGCCCATCAGAGAGCAGGCCGAGA
ATATCATCCACCTGTTTACCCTGACCAATCTGGGAGCCCCTGCCGCCTTCAAGTACTTTGACACCACCAT
CGACCGGAAGAGGTACACCAGCACCAAAGAGGTGCTGGACGCCACCCTGATCCACCAGAGCATCACCGGC
CTGTACGAGACACGGATCGACCTGTCTCAGCTGGGAGGTGACAGCGGCGGGAGCGGCGGGAGCGGGGGGA
GCACTAATCTGAGCGACATCATTGAGAAGGAGACTGGGAAACAGCTGGTCATTCAGGAGTCCATCCTGAT
GCTGCCTGAGGAGGTGGAGGAAGTGATCGGCAACAAGCCAGAGTCTGACATCCTGGTGCACACCGCCTAC
GACGAGTCCACAGATGAGAATGTGATGCTGCTGACCTCTGACGCCCCCGAGTATAAGCCTTGGGCCCTGG
TCATCCAGGATTCTAACGGCGAGAATAAGATCAAGATGCTGAGCGGAGGATCCGGAGGATCTGGAGGCAG
CACCAACCTGTCTGACATCATCGAGAAGGAGACAGGCAAGCAGCTGGTCATCCAGGAGAGCATCCTGATG
CTGCCCGAAGAAGTCGAAGAAGTGATCGGAAACAAGCCTGAGAGCGATATCCTGGTCCATACCGCCTACG
ACGAGAGTACCGACGAAAATGTGATGCTGCTGACATCCGACGCCCCAGAGTATAAGCCCTGGGCTCTGGT
CATCCAGGATTCCAACGGAGAGAACAAAATCAAAATGCTGTCTGGCGGCTCAAAAAGAACCGCCGACGGC
AGCGAATTCGAGCCCAAGAAGAAGAGGAAAGTCTAACCGGTCATCATCACCATCACCATTGAGTTTAAAC
CCGCTGATCAGCCTCGACTGTGCCTTCTAGTTGCCAGCCATCTGTTGTTTGCCCCTCCCCCGTGCCTTCC
TTGACCCTGGAAGGTGCCACTCCCACTGTCCTTTCCTAATAAAATGAGGAAATTGCATCGCATTGTCTGA
GTAGGTGTCATTCTATTCTGGGGGGTGGGGTGGGGCAGGACAGCAAGGGGGAGGATTGGGAAGACAATAG
CAGGCATGCTGGGGATGCGGTGGGCTCTATGGCTTCTGAGGCGGAAAGAACCAGCTGGGGCTCGATACCG
TCGACCTCTAGCTAGAGCTTGGCGTAATCATGGTCATAGCTGTTTCCTGTGTGAAATTGTTATCCGCTCA
CAATTCCACACAACATACGAGCCGGAAGCATAAAGTGTAAAGCCTAGGGTGCCTAATGAGTGAGCTAACT
CACATTAATTGCGTTGCGCTCACTGCCCGCTTTCCAGTCGGGAAACCTGTCGTGCCAGCTGCATTAATGA
ATCGGCCAACGCGCGGGGAGAGGCGGTTTGCGTATTGGGCGCTACAGACATGATAAGATACATTGATGAG
TTTGGACAAACCACAACTAGAATGCAGTGAAAAAAATGCTTTATTTGTGAAATTTGTGATGCTATTGCTT
TATTTGTAACCATTATAAGCTGCAATAAACAAGTTGGGGTGGGCGAAGAACTCCAGCATGAGATCCCCGC
GCTGGAGGATCATCCAGCCGGCGTCCCGGAAAACGATTCCGAAGCCCAACCTTTCATAGAAGGCGGCGGT
GGAATCGAAATCTCGTAGCACGTGTCAGTCCTGCTCCTCGGCCACGAAGTGCTTAGCCCTCCCACACATA
ACCAGAGGGCAGCAATTCACGAATCCCAACTGCCGTCGGCTGTCCATCACTGTCCTTCACTATGGCTTTG
ATCCCAGGATGCAGATCGAGAAGCACCTGTCGGCACCGTCCGCAGGGGCTCAAGATGCCCCTGTTCTCAT
TTCCGATCGCGACGATACAAGTCAGGTTGCCAGCTGCCGCAGCAGCAGCAGTGCCCAGCACCACGAGTTC
TGCACAAGGTCCCCCAGTAAAATGATATACATTGACACCAGTGAAGATGCGGCCGTCGCTAGAGAGAGCT
GCGCTGGCGACGCTGTAGTCTTCAGAGATGGGGATGCTGTTGATTGTAGCCGTTGCTCTTTCAATGAGGG
TGGATTCTTCTTGAGACAAAGGCTTGGCCATGGTTTAGTTCCTCACCTTGTCGTATTATACTATGCCGAT
ATACTATGCCGATGATTAATTGTCAACACGTGCTGATCAGATCCGAAAATGGATATACAAGCTCCCGGGA
GCTTTTTGCAAAAGCCTAGGCCTCCAAAAAAGCCTCCTCACTACTTCTGGAATAGCTCAGAGGCAGAGGC
GGCCTCGGCCTCTGCATAAATAAAAAAAATTAGTCAGCCATGGGGCGGAGAATGGGCGGAACTGGGCGGA
GTTAGGGGCGGGATGGGCGGAGTTAGGGGCGGGACTATGGTTGCTGACTAATTGAGATGCATGCTTTGCA
TACTTCTGCCTGCTGGGGAGCCTGGGGACTTTCCACACCTGGTTGCTGACTAATTGAGATGCATGCTTTG
CATACTTCTGCCTGCTGGGGAGCCTGGGGACTTTCCACACCCTAACTGACACACATTCCACAGAATTCAC
TGACTCGCTGCGCTCGGTCGTTCGGCTGCGGCGAGCGGTATCAGCTCACTCAAAGGCGGTAATACGGTTA
TCCACAGAATCAGGGGATAACGCAGGAAAGAACATGTAAGTGATCTCCAAAAAATAAGTACTTTTTGACT
GTAAATAAAATTGTAAGGAGTAAAAAGTACTTTTTTTTCTAAAAAAATGTAATTAAGTAAAAGTAAAAGT
ATTGATTTTTAATTGTACTCAAGTAAAGTAAAAATCCCCAAAAATAATACTTAAGTACAGTAATCAAGTA
AAATTACTCAAGTACTTTACACCTCTGCATGTGAGCAAAAGGCCAGCAAAAGGCCAGGAACCGTAAAAAG
GCCGCGTTGCTGGCGTTTTTCCATAGGCTCCGCCCCCCTGACGAGCATCACAAAAATCGACGCTCAAGTC
AGAGGTGGCGAAACCCGACAGGACTATAAAGATACCAGGCGTTTCCCCCTGGAAGCTCCCTCGTGCGCTC
TCCTGTTCCGACCCTGCCGCTTACCGGATACCTGTCCGCCTTTCTCCCTTCGGGAAGCGTGGCGCTTTCT
CATAGCTCACGCTGTAGGTATCTCAGTTCGGTGTAGGTCGTTCGCTCCAAGCTGGGCTGTGTGCACGAAC
CCCCCGTTCAGCCCGACCGCTGCGCCTTATCCGGTAACTATCGTCTTGAGTCCAACCCGGTAAGACACGA
CTTATCGCCACTGGCAGCAGCCACTGGTAACAGGATTAGCAGAGCGAGGTATGTAGGCGGTGCTACAGAG
TTCTTGAAGTGGTGGCCTAACTACGGCTACACTAGAAGAACAGTATTTGGTATCTGCGCTCTGCTGAAGC
CAGTTACCTTCGGAAAAAGAGTTGGTAGCTCTTGATCCGGCAAACAAACCACCGCTGGTAGCGGTGGTTT
TTTTGTTTGCAAGCAGCAGATTACGCGCAGAAAAAAAGGATCTCAAGAAGATCCTTTGATCTTTTCTACG
GGGTCTGACACTCAGTGGAACGAAAACTCACGTTAAGGGATTTTGGTCATGAGATTATCAAAAAGGATCT
TCACCTAGATCCTTTTAAATTAAAAATGAAGTTTTAAATCAATCTAAAGTATATATGAGTAAACTTGGTC
TGACAGTTACCAATGCTTAATCAGTGAGGCACCTATCTCAGCGATCTGTCTATTTCGTTCATCCATAGTT
GCCTGACTCCCCGTCGTGTAGATAACTACGATACGGGAGGGCTTACCATCTGGCCCCAGTGCTGCAATGA
TACCGCGGGACCCACGCTCACCGGCTCCAGATTTATCAGCAATAAACCAGCCAGCCGGAAGGGCCGAGCG
CAGAAGTGGTCCTGCAACTTTATCCGCCTCCATCCAGTCTATTAATTGTTGCCGGGAAGCTAGAGTAAGT
AGTTCGCCAGTTAATAGTTTGCGCAACGTTGTTGCCATTGCTACAGGCATCGTGGTGTCACGCTCGTCGT
TTGGTATGGCTTCATTCAGCTCCGGTTCCCAACGATCAAGGCGAGTTACATGATCCCCCATGTTGTGCAA
AAAAGCGGTTAGCTCCTTCGGTCCTCCGATCGTTGTCAGAAGTAAGTTGGCCGCAGTGTTATCACTCATG
GTTATGGCAGCACTGCATAATTCTCTTACTGTCATGCCATCCGTAAGATGCTTTTCTGTGACTGGTGAGT
ACTCAACCAAGTCATTCTGAGAATAGTGTATGCGGCGACCGAGTTGCTCTTGCCCGGCGTCAATACGGGA
TAATACCGCGCCACATAGCAGAACTTTAAAAGTGCTCATCATTGGAAAACGTTCTTCGGGGCGAAAACTC
TCAAGGATCTTACCGCTGTTGAGATCCAGTTCGATGTAACCCACTCGTGCACCCAACTGATCTTCAGCAT
CTTTTACTTTCACCAGCGTTTCTGGGTGAGCAAAAACAGGAAGGCAAAATGCCGCAAAAAAGGGAATAAG
GGCGACACGGAAATGTTGAATACTCATACTCTTCCTTTTTCAATATTATTGAAGCATTTATCAGGGTTAT
TGTCTCATGAGCGGATACATATTTGAATGTATTTAGAAAAATAAACAAATAGGGGTTCCGCGCACATTTC
CCCGAAAAGTGCCACCTGACGTCGACGGATCGGGAGATCGATCTCCCGATCCCCTAGGGTCGACTCTCAG
TACAATCTGCTCTGATGCCGCATAGTTAAGCCAGTATCTGCTCCCTGCTTGTGTGTTGGAGGTCGCTGAG
TAGTGCGCGAGCAAAATTTAAGCTACAACAAGGCAAGGCTTGACCGACAATTGCATGAAGAATCTGCTTA
GGGTTAGGCGTTTTGCGCTGCTTCGCGATGTACGGGCCAGATATACGCGGGTACCGGCATATGGTTCTTG
ACAGAGGTGTAAAAAGTACTCAAAAATTTTACTCAAGTGAAAGTACAAGTACTTAGGGAAAATTTTACTC
AATTAAAAGTAAAAGTATCTGGCTAGAATCTTACTTGAGTAAAAGTAAAAAAGTACTCCATTAAAATTGT
ACTTGAGTATTAACGCGTTGACATTGATTATTGACTAGTTATTAATAGTAATCAATTACGGGGTCATTAG
TTCATAGCCCATATATGGAGTTCCGCGTTACATAACTTACGGTAAATGGCCCGCCTGGCTGACCGCCCAA
CGACCCCCGCCCATTGACGTCAATAATGACGTATGTTCCCATAGTAACGCCAATAGGGACTTTCCATTGA
CGTCAATGGGTGGAGTATTTACGGTAAACTGCCCACTTGGCAGTACATCAAGTGTATCATATGCCAAGTA
CGCCCCCTATTGACGTCAATGACGGTAAATGGCCCGCCTGGCATTATGCCCAGTACATGACCTTATGGGA
CTTTCCTACTTGGCAGTACATCTACGTATTAGTCATCGCTATTACCATG
Features (pLannotate 1.2.2; 23 found; start..end, strand, type, name):
      1..204     +  promoter       CMV promoter: human cytomegalovirus (CMV) immediate early promoter
    246..264     +  promoter       T7 promoter: promoter for bacteriophage T7 RNA polymerase
    842..2443    +  CDS            dCas9(N): N-terminal portion of catalytically inactive Streptococcus pyogenes dCas9 carrying the D10A mutation (Zetsche et al., 2015)
   2444..4938    +  CDS            Cas9(C) (fragment): C-terminal portion of Streptococcus pyogenes Cas9 (Zetsche et al., 2015)
   5252..5500    +  CDS            UGI: UNGI_BPPB2 - Experimental evidence at protein level: Swiss-Prot protein existence level 1. This protein binds specifically and reversibly to the host uracil-DNA glycosylase, preventing removal of uracil residues from PBS2 DNA by the host uracil-excision repair system. From Bacillus phage PBS2 (Bacteriophage PBS2).
   5618..5842    +  polyA_signal   bGH poly(A) signal: bovine growth hormone polyadenylation signal
   5846..5867    +  promoter       SV40 promoter (fragment): SV40 enhancer and early promoter
   5872..5888    +  misc_feature   MCS (fragment): pBluescript multiple cloning site
   5937..5953    -  protein_bind   lac operator: The lac repressor binds to the lac operator to inhibit transcription in E. coli. This inhibition can be relieved by adding lactose or isopropyl-β-D-thiogalactopyranoside (IPTG). lac repressor encoded by lacI
   5961..5991    -  promoter       lac promoter: promoter for the E. coli lac operon
   6006..6027    -  protein_bind   CAP binding site: CAP binding activates transcription in the presence of cAMP. E. coli catabolite activator protein
   6040..6132    -  CDS            lacI (fragment): lac repressor; lacI; The lac repressor binds to the lac operator to inhibit transcription in E. coli. This inhibition can be relieved by adding lactose or isopropyl-β-D-thiogalactopyranoside (IPTG).
   6144..6265    -  polyA_signal   SV40 poly(A) signal: SV40 polyadenylation signal
   6260..6385    -  CDS            ble (fragment): BLE_KLEPN - Experimental evidence at protein level: Swiss-Prot protein existence level 1. Binding protein with a strong affinity to the bleomycin family of antibiotics. Binds to CL990; an antimitotic-antibiotic compound. From Klebsiella pneumoniae.
   6395..6422    -  CDS            BleoR (fragment): antibiotic-binding protein; Sh ble from Streptoalloteichus hindustanus; confers resistance to bleomycin, phleomycin, and Zeocin™
   6423..6821    -  CDS            BSD: blasticidin S deaminase; Aspergillus terreus BSD; confers resistance to blasticidin
   6840..6887    -  promoter       EM7 promoter: synthetic bacterial promoter&nbsp
   6935..7264    -  promoter       SV40 promoter: SV40 enhancer and early promoter
   7648..8236    -  rep_origin     ori: high-copy-number ColE1/pMB1/pBR322/pUC origin of replication
   8407..9267    -  CDS            AmpR: β-lactamase; bla; confers resistance to ampicillin, carbenicillin, and related antibiotics
   9268..9372    -  promoter       AmpR promoter: bla
   9443..9487    -  misc_feature   bom (fragment): basis of mobility region from pBR322
   9820..10199   +  enhancer       CMV enhancer: human cytomegalovirus immediate early enhancer
