[The description below was written by a language model from this plasmid's Addgene catalogue record and pLannotate feature annotations shown in this document.]
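Description:
p2T-CMV-miniSdd3-BE4max-BlastR is a roughly 10.2 kb mammalian expression plasmid for CRISPR cytosine base editing, built by Gibson cloning into the p2T-CMV-ABEmax-BlastR backbone. It is propagated in E. coli as a high-copy plasmid through a ColE1/pUC-type origin and selected with ampicillin via the β-lactamase gene. Small leftover fragments of lac regulatory elements, a pBluescript polylinker, bleomycin-resistance sequence and a pBR322 bom region are annotated but appear to be backbone remnants rather than functional parts.

The payload is a synthetic fusion recorded as miniSdd3-nSpCas9(D10A)-UGI, transcribed from the CMV enhancer/promoter (which spans the numbering origin of the circular map) and terminated by the bGH polyadenylation signal; a T7 promoter sits just upstream of the coding region. The annotation software recognises the Streptococcus pyogenes Cas9 portion carrying D10A, which makes it a nickase that cuts only one strand, and a uracil glycosylase inhibitor (UGI) domain from phage PBS2 downstream. The miniSdd3 deaminase itself is not annotated, but the unannotated stretch between the T7 promoter and Cas9 is where it would be expected. In this architecture, the deaminase converts cytosine to uracil in the strand displaced by guide RNA binding, UGI blocks uracil excision repair, and the nick biases repair toward the edited outcome. No guide RNA cassette is annotated, so a guide would presumably be supplied separately.

On the opposite strand, a blasticidin S deaminase gene is driven by tandem SV40 and EM7 promoters with an SV40 poly(A) signal, allowing blasticidin selection of transfected mammalian cells. The stated use is cytosine base editing with miniSdd3 in mammalian cells.
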