Addgene plasmid #204849: p2T-CMV-miniSdd3-BE4max-BlastR
Purpose: For cytosine base editing using miniSdd3 in mammalian cells
Depositing lab: Caixia Gao. Depositing organization: Institute of Genetics and Developmental Biology, Chinese Academy of Sciences. Publication: Discovery of deaminase functions by structure-based protein clustering. Huang J, Lin Q, Fei H, He Z, Xu H, Li Y, Qu K, Han P, Gao Q, Li B, Liu G, Zhang L, Hu J, Zhang R, Zuo E, Luo Y, Ran Y, Qiu JL, Zhao KT, Gao C. Cell. 2023 Jul 20;186(15):3182-3195.e14. doi: 10.1016/j.cell.2023.05.041. Epub 2023 Jun 27. PubMed 37379837.
Backbone
  Vector backbone: p2T-CMV-ABEmax-BlastR
  Backbone manufacturer: David Liu
  Vector type: Mammalian Expression, CRISPR
  Selectable markers: Blasticidin
Growth in bacteria
  Bacterial resistance: Ampicillin, 100 μg/mL
  Growth temperature: 37°C
  Growth strain: DH5alpha
  Copy number: High Copy
Gene/Insert
  Gene/Insert name: miniSdd3-nSpCas9(D10A)-UGI
  Species: Synthetic
  Mutation: D10A in SpCas9
  Promoter: CMV, SV40, EM7
  Cloning method: Gibson Cloning
Terms and licenses: Academic/Nonprofit Terms; Industry Terms: Not Available to Industry
Depositor comments: Please visit https://doi.org/10.1101/2023.05.21.541555 for bioRxiv preprint.
How to cite: p2T-CMV-miniSdd3-BE4max-BlastR was a gift from Caixia Gao (Addgene plasmid # 204849 ; http://n2t.net/addgene:204849 ; RRID:Addgene_204849)
